>Addgene plasmid #39688 | KHBD00612 | depositor partial sequence | sequence record 50128 | KHBD00612 sequence 810 bps
ATGTCCATACAATTAGCTCCACTGCATATACCCGCCATCCGGGCCGGTCCGGGATTCGAGACGGACACCT
CGGCGGCGGTCAAGCGGCACACGGCACACTGGGCCTACAACGACGAGGGATTCAATCAGCATTACGGCTC
CGGGTACTACGACCGCAAGCACATGTTCGCCTATCCTTACCCAGAAACGCAGTTTCCGGTTGGTCAGTAC
TGGGGCCCCAACTACCGCCCCGATCAGACCACCTCTGCCGCAGCGGCGGCGGCCTACATGAACGAAGCGG
AGCGCCACGTGAGCGCCGCCGCCCGACAGTCCGTCGAGGGCACATCGACGTCCAGCTATGAGCCGCCCAC
CTACTCCTCGCCAGGCGGCCTGCGCGGCTATCCCAGCGAGAACTACTCCAGCTCAGGAGCCTCTGGTGGA
TTATCCGTGGGAGCAGTGGGTCCTTGCACGCCCAATCCCGGACTGCACGAGTGGACCGGTCAGGTGTCCG
TCCGGAAAAAGCGCAAGCCGTACTCGAAGTTCCAGACCCTGGAGCTGGAGAAGGAGTTTCTTTTCAATGC
GTATGTTTCCAAGCAAAAGCGCTGGGAATTGGCCAGAAATTTGCAGCTGACCGAGCGACAGGTCAAGATA
TGGTTCCAGAATCGGCGCATGAAGAACAAGAAGAACTCACAGCGCCAGGCCAATCAGCAGAACAACAACA
ACAATTCGAGCAGCAACCACAACCACGCGCAGGCGACCCAGCAGCACCACAGCGGCCACCACCTGAACCT
TAGCCTGAACATGGGTCACCATGCCGCCAAGATGCACCAG
