>Addgene plasmid #39688 | KHBD00612 | addgene partial sequence | sequence record 51992 | M13Rev
TTTGTACAAGAAAGTTGGCAACTGGTGCATCTTGGCGGCATGGTGACCCATGTTCAGGCTAAGGTTCAGG
TGGTGGCCGCTGTGGTGCTGCTGGGTCGCCTGCGCGTGGTTGTGGTTGCTGCTCGAATTGTTGTTGTTGT
TCTGCTGATTGGCCTGGCGCTGTGAGTTCTTCTTGTTCTTCATGCGCCGATTCTGGAACCATATCTTGAC
CTGTCGCTCGGTCAGCTGCAAATTTCTGGCCAATTCCCAGCGCTTTTGCTTGGAAACATACGCATTGAAA
AGAAACTCCTTCTCCAGCTCCAGGGTCTGGAACTTCGAGTACGGCTTGCGCTTTTTCCGGACGGACACCT
GACCGGTCCACTCGTGCAGTCCGGGATTGGGCGTGCAAGGACCCACTGCTCCCACGGATAATCCACCAGA
GGCTCCTGAGCTGGAGTAGTTCTCGCTGGGATAGCCGCGCAGGCCGCCTGGCGAGGAGTAGGTGGGCGGC
TCATAGCTGGACGTCGATGTGCCCTCGACGGACTGTCGGGCGGCGGCGCTCACGTGGCGCTCCGCTTCGT
TCATGTA
