[The description below was written by a language model from this plasmid's Addgene catalogue record.]
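Description:
KHBD00612 is a Gateway entry clone built in the pDONR221 backbone, carrying the open reading frame of the Drosophila melanogaster gene Abdominal B (Abd-B, CG11648), a Hox transcription factor of the bithorax complex. The recorded insert is 810 bp in a backbone of about 2.5 kb once the donor cassette has been replaced. The plasmid is maintained in E. coli as a high-copy vector under kanamycin selection. No feature table accompanies the record, so the individual backbone elements are not itemised. In general, BP recombination of an attB-flanked PCR product into a pDONR vector yields an insert flanked by attL sites, and M13 forward and reverse primer sites on either side allow the insert to be sequence-verified.

The plasmid has no promoter driving the insert, so it is not an expression construct in its own right. It serves as a shuttle from which the ORF can be moved by LR recombination into any compatible Gateway destination vector, which then supplies the promoter, tags and host-specific elements. The depositor notes that ORFs in this collection were cloned open-ended, without a stop codon, which allows in-frame C-terminal fusions in the destination vector. It also means that a stop codon must come from the destination vector. The clone belongs to a collection of Drosophila ORFs associated with a study on automated screening of protein-DNA interactions at fly regulatory elements. This suggests its intended use is generating transcription factor fusion constructs for such interaction assays, though the record does not specify particular destination vectors.
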