Addgene plasmid #39688: KHBD00612
Depositing lab: Bart Deplancke. Depositing organization: Swiss Federal Institute of Technology (EPFL). Publication: Automated protein-DNA interaction screening of Drosophila regulatory elements. Korneel Hens, Jean-Daniel Feuz, Alina Isakova, Antonina Lagovitina, Andreas Massouras, Julien Bryois, Patrick Callaerts, Susan E. Celniker, Bart Deplancke. Nat Methods. 2011 Oct 30;8(12):1065-70. 10.1038/nmeth.1763 PubMed 22037703.
Backbone
  Vector backbone: pDONR221
  Backbone manufacturer: Invitrogen
  Backbone size w/o insert (bp): 2536
  Vector type: Gateway DONR vector
Growth in bacteria
  Bacterial resistance: Kanamycin, 50 μg/mL
  Growth temperature: 37°C
  Growth strain: DH5alpha
  Copy number: High Copy
Gene/Insert
  Gene/Insert name: CG11648 (alt names: FBgn0000015; Abd-B; Abdominal B)
  Species: D. melanogaster (fly)
  Insert size (bp): 810
  Entrez Gene: Abd-B (a.k.a. Dmel_CG11648, 9, ABD-B, ABDB, Abd B, Abd-b, Abd0B, AbdB, AbdB(CA)[[26]], AbdB-I, AbdB-II, AbdBm, Abdb, Adb-B, AdbB, BX-C, CG10291, CG11648, DROABDB, DmAbdB, Dmel\CG11648, Droabdb, FAB, Fab-6, Fab-7, Fab-8, Fab6, Fab7, IAB 5, IAB5, IAB7, IAB8, Iab-7, MCP, Mc, Mcp, Sab, Tab, Uab-5[Sab], abd-B, abdB, bex, iab, iab-5, iab-6, iab-7, iab-8, iab5, iab6, iab7, iab8, iab8.9, iab8/9, iab9, l(3)89Ed, pH189, tuh-3, twig)
  Promoter: none
  Cloning method: Gateway Cloning
  Sequencing primers: 5′ M13-F20; 3′ M13R
Terms and licenses: Academic/Nonprofit Terms; Industry Terms: Not Available to Industry
Depositor comments: Please note that the ORFs in this collection were cloned open-ended (without a stop codon).
How to cite: KHBD00612 was a gift from Bart Deplancke (Addgene plasmid # 39688 ; http://n2t.net/addgene:39688 ; RRID:Addgene_39688)
